>Addgene plasmid #246262 | pCAGGS-3HA-TBC1D15 | addgene full sequence | sequence record 492517 | Addgene NGS Result
GTGCCACCTGGGTCGATCGACATTGATTATTGACTAGTTATTAATAGTAATCAATTACGGGGTCATTAGT
TCATAGCCCATATATGGAGTTCCGCGTTACATAACTTACGGTAAATGGCCCGCCTGGCTGACCGCCCAAC
GACCCCCGCCCATTGACGTCAATAATGACGTATGTTCCCATAGTAACGCCAATAGGGACTTTCCATTGAC
GTCAATGGGTGGAGTATTTACGGTAAACTGCCCACTTGGCAGTACATCAAGTGTATCATATGCCAAGTAC
GCCCCCTATTGACGTCAATGACGGTAAATGGCCCGCCTGGCATTATGCCCAGTACATGACCTTATGGGAC
TTTCCTACTTGGCAGTACATCTACGTATTAGTCATCGCTATTACCATGGTCGAGGTGAGCCCCACGTTCT
GCTTCACTCTCCCCATCTCCCCCCCCTCCCCACCCCCAATTTTGTATTTATTTATTTTTTAATTATTTTG
TGCAGCGATGGGGGCGGGGGGGGGGGGGGGGCGCGCGCCAGGCGGGGCGGGGCGGGGCGAGGGGCGGGGC
GGGGCGAGGCGGAGAGGTGCGGCGGCAGCCAATCAGAGCGGCGCGCTCCGAAAGTTTCCTTTTATGGCGA
GGCGGCGGCGGCGGCGGCCCTATAAAAAGCGAAGCGCGCGGCGGGCGGGAGTCGCTGCGCGCTGCCTTCG
CCCCGTGCCCCGCTCCGCCGCCGCCTCGCGCCGCCCGCCCCGGCTCTGACTGACCGCGTTACTCCCACAG
GTGAGCGGGCGGGACGGCCCTTCTCCTCCGGGCTGTAATTAGCGCTTGGTTTAATGACGGCTTGTTTCTT
TTCTGTGGCTGCGTGAAAGCCTTGAGGGGCTCCGGGAGGGCCCTTTGTGCGGGGGGAGCGGCTCGGGGGG
TGCGTGCGTGTGTGTGTGCGTGGGGAGCGCCGCGTGCGGCTCCGCGCTGCCCGGCGGCTGTGAGCGCTGC
GGGCGCGGCGCGGGGCTTTGTGCGCTCCGCAGTGTGCGCGAGGGGAGCGCGGCCGGGGGCGGTGCCCCGC
GGTGCGGGGGGGGCTGCGAGGGGAACAAAGGCTGCGTGCGGGGTGTGTGCGTGGGGGGGTGAGCAGGGGG
TGTGGGCGCGTCGGTCGGGCTGCAACCCCCCCTGCACCCCCCTCCCCGAGTTGCTGAGCACGGCCCGGCT
TCGGGTGCGGGGCTCCGTACGGGGCGTGGCGCGGGGCTCGCCGTGCCGGGCGGGGGGTGGCGGCAGGTGG
GGGTGCCGGGCGGGGCGGGGCCGCCTCGGGCCGGGGAGGGCTCGGGGGAGGGGCGCGGCGGCCCCCGGAG
CGCCGGCGGCTGTCGAGGCGCGGCGAGCCGCAGCCATTGCCTTTTATGGTAATCGTGCGAGAGGGCGCAG
GGACTTCCTTTGTCCCAAATCTGTGCGGAGCCGAAATCTGGGAGGCGCCGCCGCACCCCCTCTAGCGGGC
GCGGGGCGAAGCGGTGCGGCGCCGGCAGGAAGGAAATGGGCGGGGAGGGCCTTCGTGCGTCGCCGCGCCG
CCGTCCCCTTCTCCCTCTCCAGCCTCGGGGCTGTCCGCGGGGGGACGGCTGCCTTCGGGGGGGACGGGGC
AGGGCGGGGTTCGGCTTCTGGCGTGTGACCGGCGGCTCTAGCTAGAGCCTCTGCTAACCATGTTCATGCC
TTCTTCTTTTTCCTACAGCTCCTGGGCAACGTGCTGGTTATTGTGCTGTCTCATCATTTTGGCAAAGAAT
TCGCTAGCGCTACCGGTGCCACCATGGCATACCCTTATGACGTACCAGATTACGCGGGATATCCCTACGA
TGTCCCCGATTACGCGCGTTATCCATATGACGTCCCGGACTATGCCGAATTCCTCGAGGCGGCGGCGGGT
GTTGTGAGCGGGAAGATTATATATGAACAAGAAGGAGTATATATTCACTCATCTTGCGGAAAGGCAAATG
ACCAAGACAGCTTGATTTCAGGAATATTGCGTGTTTTAGAAAAGGATGCTGAAGTAATAGTGGACTGGAG
ACCATTGGATGATGCATTAGATTCTTCCAGTATTCTGTGTGCTGGAAAGGACTCCAGCTCAGTCGTAGAG
TGGACTCAGGCTCCAAAGGAAAGAGCTCATCGGGGGTCGGACCAGCAGAGCAGCTATGAAGCGGAGTGGG
ACATGGTTACTACAGTGTCCTTTAAGAAGAAACCACACACCAATGGAGATGCTCCAGGCCATAGGAACGG
GAAAAGCAAATGGTCGTTCCTGTTCAGCCTGGCAGACCTGAAGTCAGTCAAGCAGAGCAAGGAGGGCATG
GGCTGGTCGTACCTGGTCTTCTGCCTGAAGGATGACGTCATGCTGCCTGCCCTGCACTTCCATCAAGGAG
ACAGCAAACTGCTGATCGAGTCTCTTGAGAAATACGTGGTATTGTGTGAGTCACCACAAGATAGTAGAAC
ACTTCTAGTCAATTGTCAGAATAAGAGTCTCTCACAGTCTTTTGAAAATCTTCTTGATGAACCAGCATAT
GGCTTAACACAAAAAATTAAAAAGGATCCTTATACAGCAACCATGGTAGGATTTTCCAAAGTTACAAACT
ACATTTTTGACAGTTTGCGAGGCAGCGATCCCTCTACACATCAACGACCACCTTCAGAAATGGCAGATTT
TCTTAGTGACGCTATCCCAGGACTCAAGATAAACCAGCAAGAAGAGCCAGGATTTGAAGTCATCACTAGA
ATTGATTTGGGAGAGCGACCTGTTGTGCAAAGGCGGGAGCCAGTGTCCCTGGAAGAATGGAACAAGAGCC
TTGACCCTGAAGGAAGACTCGTAGCCGTGGAGAGCATGAAGCAAAAGATATTCAGAGGGGGTCTTAGTCA
TTCATTAAGAAAGCAAGCATGGAAATTTCTCCTGGGTTATTTTCCTTGGGATAGTACCAAAGAGGAAAGA
ACTCAGTTACAAAAACAAAAAACTGATGAGTACTTCAGGATGAAACTGCAGTGGAAGTCTGTCAGTGAGG
CTCAGGAGAAGAGAAACTCACGCCTGAGAGACTACAGAAGTCTGATCGAGAAAGATGTCAACAGAACAGA
TCGAACGAACAAGTTTTATGAAGGCCAAGATAACCCAGGGCTGATTCTGCTTCACGACATTTTGATGACC
TACTGTATGTATGACTTTGATTTAGGATATGTACAAGGAATGAGCGACTTACTTTCCCCACTTTTGTATG
TGATGGAGAATGAAGTGGATGCCTTTTGGTGCTTTGCCTCTTACATGGACCAGATGCATCAAAATTTTGA
AGAACAAATGCAGGGCATGAAGACGCAGTTAATCCAGTTGAGTACCTTACTCAGGTTACTGGACAGTGGA
TTTTGTAGCTATTTAGAATCCCAGGACTCTGGATATCTATATTTTTGCTTCAGATGGCTTTTAATCAGAT
TTAAAAGGGAATTTAGTTTTCTAGATATACTTCGATTATGGGAGGTAATGTGGACTGAACTGCCCTGTAA
GAATTTTCATCTTCTTCTGTGTTGTGCCATCCTGGAATCAGAAAAGCAACAGATAATGGCAAAGCACTAT
GGCTTCAATGAAATCCTTAAGCACATCAATGAGTTGTCCATGAAGATTGATGTGGAAGATATACTCTGTA
AAGCAGAAGCAATTTCCCTACAGATGGCACAATGCAAGGAATTGCCACAAGCAGTTTGTGAGATCCTGGG
ACTTCAGGACAATGAAATTACAACGCCAGATTCCGACACTGATGAAAATGTTGGCAGCCCTTGTCCTGTA
TCTGCGTTTCCAAGTAGCACCTTGCCCATCCTTGCTGCCAGTGAAGCCAAAGATGACAGTCCAACACAGA
CATTAGCATCCCCGAATGCCTGCAGATTAACACCTGCATGAGCGGCCGCGACTCTAGAGTCGACGGATCT
TTTTCCCTCTGCCAAAAATTATGGGGACATCATGAAGCCCCTTGAGCATCTGACTTCTGGCTAATAAAGG
AAATTTATTTTCATTGCAATAGTGTGTTGGAATTTTTTGTGTCTCTCACTCGGAAGGACATATGGGAGGG
CAAATCATTTAAAACATCAGAATGAGTATTTGGTTTAGAGTTTGGCAACATATGCCCATATGCTGGCTGC
CATGAACAAAGGTTGGCTATAAAGAGGTCATCAGTATATGAAACAGCCCCCTGCTGTCCATTCCTTATTC
CATAGAAAAGCCTTGACTTGAGGTTAGATTTTTTTTATATTTTGTTTTGTGTTATTTTTTTCTTTAACAT
CCCTAAAATTTTCCTTACATGTTTTACTAGCCAGATTTTTCCTCCTCTCCTGACTACTCCCAGTCATAGC
TGTCCCTCTTCTCTTATGGAGATCCCTCGACCTGCAGCCCAAGCTTGGCGTAATCATGGTCATAGCTGTT
TCCTGTGTGAAATTGTTATCCGCTCACAATTCCACACAACATACGAGCCGGAAGCATAAAGTGTAAAGCC
TGGGGTGCCTAATGAGTGAGCTAACTCACATTAATTGCGTTGCGCTCACTGCCCGCTTTCCAGTCGGGAA
ACCTGTCGTGCCAGCGGATACGCATCTCAATTAGTCAGCAACCATAGTCCCGCCCCTAACTCCGCCCATC
CCGCCCCTAACTCCGCCCAGTTCCGCCCATTCTCCGCCCCATGGCTGACTAATTTTTTTTATTTATGCAG
AGGCCGAGGCCGCCTCGGCCTCTGAGCTATTCCAGAAGTAGTGAGGAGGCTTTTTTGGAGGCCTAGGCTT
TTGCAAAAAGCTAACTTGTTTATTGCAGCTTATAATGGTTACAAATAAAGCAATAGCATCACAAATTTCA
CAAATAAAGCATTTTTTTCACTGCATTCTAGTTGTGGTTTGTCCAAACTCATCAATGTATCTTATCATGT
CTCGATCCGCTGCATTAATGAATCGGCCAACGCGCGGGGAGAGGCGGTTTGCGTATTGGGCGCTCTTCCG
CTTCCTCGCTCACTGACTCGCTGCGCTCGGTCGTTCGGCTGCGGCGAGCGGTATCAGCTCACTCAAAGGC
GGTAATACGGTTATCCACAGAATCAGGGGATAACGCAGGAAAGAACATGTGAGCAAAAGGCCAGCAAAAG
GCCAGGAACCGTAAAAAGGCCGCGTTGCTGGCGTTTTTCCATAGGCTCCGCCCCCCTGACGAGCATCACA
AAAATCGACGCTCAAGTCAGAGGTGGCGAAACCCGACAGGACTATAAAGATACCAGGCGTTTCCCCCTGG
AAGCTCCCTCGTGCGCTCTCCTGTTCCGACCCTGCCGCTTACCGGATACCTGTCCGCCTTTCTCCCTTCG
GGAAGCGTGGCGCTTTCTCATAGCTCACGCTGTAGGTATCTCAGTTCGGTGTAGGTCGTTCGCTCCAAGC
TGGGCTGTGTGCACGAACCCCCCGTTCAGCCCGACCGCTGCGCCTTATCCGGTAACTATCGTCTTGAGTC
CAACCCGGTAAGACACGACTTATCGCCACTGGCAGCAGCCACTGGTAACAGGATTAGCAGAGCGAGGTAT
GTAGGCGGTGCTACAGAGTTCTTGAAGTGGTGGCCTAACTACGGCTACACTAGAAGAACAGTATTTGGTA
TCTGCGCTCTGCTGAAGCCAGTTACCTTCGGAAAAAGAGTTGGTAGCTCTTGATCCGGCAAACAAACCAC
CGCTGGTAGCGGTGGTTTTTTTGTTTGCAAGCAGCAGATTACGCGCAGAAAAAAAGGATCTCAAGAAGAT
CCTTTGATCTTTTCTACGGGGTCTGACGCTCAGTGGAACGAAAACTCACGTTAAGGGATTTTGGTCATGA
GATTATCAAAAAGGATCTTCACCTAGATCCTTTTAAATTAAAAATGAAGTTTTAAATCAATCTAAAGTAT
ATATGAGTAAACTTGGTCTGACAGTTACCAATGCTTAATCAGTGAGGCACCTATCTCAGCGATCTGTCTA
TTTCGTTCATCCATAGTTGCCTGACTCCCCGTCGTGTAGATAACTACGATACGGGAGGGCTTACCATCTG
GCCCCAGTGCTGCAATGATACCGCGAGACCCACGCTCACCGGCTCCAGATTTATCAGCAATAAACCAGCC
AGCCGGAAGGGCCGAGCGCAGAAGTGGTCCTGCAACTTTATCCGCCTCCATCCAGTCTATTAATTGTTGC
CGGGAAGCTAGAGTAAGTAGTTCGCCAGTTAATAGTTTGCGCAACGTTGTTGCCATTGCTACAGGCATCG
TGGTGTCACGCTCGTCGTTTGGTATGGCTTCATTCAGCTCCGGTTCCCAACGATCAAGGCGAGTTACATG
ATCCCCCATGTTGTGCAAAAAAGCGGTTAGCTCCTTCGGTCCTCCGATCGTTGTCAGAAGTAAGTTGGCC
GCAGTGTTATCACTCATGGTTATGGCAGCACTGCATAATTCTCTTACTGTCATGCCATCCGTAAGATGCT
TTTCTGTGACTGGTGAGTACTCAACCAAGTCATTCTGAGAATAGTGTATGCGGCGACCGAGTTGCTCTTG
CCCGGCGTCAATACGGGATAATACCGCGCCACATAGCAGAACTTTAAAAGTGCTCATCATTGGAAAACGT
TCTTCGGGGCGAAAACTCTCAAGGATCTTACCGCTGTTGAGATCCAGTTCGATGTAACCCACTCGTGCAC
CCAACTGATCTTCAGCATCTTTTACTTTCACCAGCGTTTCTGGGTGAGCAAAAACAGGAAGGCAAAATGC
CGCAAAAAAGGGAATAAGGGCGACACGGAAATGTTGAATACTCATACTCTTCCTTTTTCAATATTATTGA
AGCATTTATCAGGGTTATTGTCTCATGAGCGGATACATATTTGAATGTATTTAGAAAAATAAACAAATAG
GGGTTCCGCGCACATTTCCCCGAAAA
Features (pLannotate 1.2.2; 18 found; start..end, strand, type, name):
     19..398     +  enhancer       CMV enhancer: human cytomegalovirus immediate early enhancer
    400..677     +  promoter       chicken β-actin promoter: No description available
    678..1698    +  intron         chimeric intron: chimera between introns from chicken β-actin and rabbit β-globin
   1696..1752    +  CDS            HBB (fragment): HBB_LEPEU - Experimental evidence at protein level: Swiss-Prot protein existence level 1. Involved in oxygen transport from the lung to the various peripheral tissues. From Lepus europaeus (European hare).
   1840..1865    +  CDS            3xHA (fragment): three tandem HA epitope tags
   1879..3888    +  CDS            Tbc1d15: TBC15_MOUSE - Experimental evidence at protein level: Swiss-Prot protein existence level 1. Acts as a GTPase activating protein for RAB7A. Does not act on RAB4, RAB5 or RAB6. From Mus musculus (Mouse).
   3983..4038    +  polyA_signal   β-globin poly(A) signal: rabbit β-globin polyadenylation signal (Gil and Proudfoot, 1987)
   4423..4439    -  protein_bind   lac operator: The lac repressor binds to the lac operator to inhibit transcription in E. coli. This inhibition can be relieved by adding lactose or isopropyl-β-D-thiogalactopyranoside (IPTG). lac repressor encoded by lacI
   4447..4477    -  promoter       lac promoter: promoter for the E. coli lac operon
   4492..4513    -  protein_bind   CAP binding site: CAP binding activates transcription in the presence of cAMP. E. coli catabolite activator protein
   4526..4565    -  CDS            lacI (fragment): lac repressor; lacI; The lac repressor binds to the lac operator to inhibit transcription in E. coli. This inhibition can be relieved by adding lactose or isopropyl-β-D-thiogalactopyranoside (IPTG).
   4572..4594    +  promoter       SV40 promoter (fragment): SV40 enhancer and early promoter
   4618..4753    +  rep_origin     SV40 ori: SV40 origin of replication
   4773..4894    +  polyA_signal   SV40 poly(A) signal: SV40 polyadenylation signal
   4909..4963    -  CDS            lacI (fragment): lac repressor; lacI; The lac repressor binds to the lac operator to inhibit transcription in E. coli. This inhibition can be relieved by adding lactose or isopropyl-β-D-thiogalactopyranoside (IPTG).
   5146..5734    -  rep_origin     ori: high-copy-number ColE1/pMB1/pBR322/pUC origin of replication
   5905..6765    -  CDS            AmpR: β-lactamase; bla; confers resistance to ampicillin, carbenicillin, and related antibiotics
   6766..6870    -  promoter       AmpR promoter: bla
