[The description below was written by a language model from this plasmid's Addgene catalogue record and pLannotate feature annotations shown in this document.]
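Description:
pCAGGS-3HA-TBC1D15 is a mammalian expression plasmid of about 6.9 kb, built on the pCAGGS backbone, that drives expression of mouse TBC1D15 carrying an N-terminal triple HA epitope tag. It is maintained in E. coli through a high-copy ColE1/pUC-type origin and selected with ampicillin via the β-lactamase gene and its native promoter. The backbone also carries remnants typical of pCAGGS, including lac promoter/operator and lacI fragments, plus an SV40 origin of replication, which can support episomal amplification in cells expressing SV40 large T antigen. No mammalian selection marker is annotated, so the plasmid is suited to transient transfection rather than drug selection of stable lines.

The expression cassette uses the composite CAG promoter: the human cytomegalovirus immediate-early enhancer joined to the chicken β-actin promoter, followed by a chimeric chicken β-actin/rabbit β-globin intron that provides splicing and boosts transcript levels. A short β-globin-derived fragment annotated just after the intron is a backbone remnant, not part of the payload. Downstream lie the HA tag, which the automated annotation detects only as a partial match, and the Tbc1d15 coding sequence. Transcripts are terminated by the rabbit β-globin polyadenylation signal.

TBC1D15 is a GTPase-activating protein for Rab7, so overexpressing it is a way to promote Rab7 inactivation in cells, while the HA tag allows detection by immunoblotting or immunostaining. The associated study concerns Rab GTPase signalling in AMPA receptor trafficking and dendritic spine enlargement during long-term potentiation, which suggests the construct was used to manipulate Rab7 activity in neurons, although the record states the purpose only as "Rab7 GAP".
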