Addgene plasmid #246262: pCAGGS-3HA-TBC1D15
Purpose: Rab7 GAP
Depositing lab: Ryohei Yasuda. Depositing organization: Max Planck Florida Institute. Publication: Rab10 inactivation promotes AMPAR trafficking and spine enlargement during long-term potentiation. Wang J, Nishiyama J, Parra-Bueno P, Okaz E, Oz G, Liu X, Watabe T, Suponitsky-Kroyter I, McGraw TE, Szatmari EM, Yasuda R. Elife. 2025 Sep 23;13:RP103879. doi: 10.7554/eLife.103879. PubMed 40986440.
Backbone
  Vector backbone: pCAGGS
  Backbone size w/o insert (bp): 4772
  Vector type: Mammalian Expression
Growth in bacteria
  Bacterial resistance: Ampicillin, 100 μg/mL
  Growth temperature: 37°C
  Growth strain: DH5alpha
  Copy number: High Copy
Gene/Insert
  Gene/Insert name: 3HA-TBC1D15
  Species: M. musculus (mouse)
  Insert size (bp): 2115
  Entrez Gene: Tbc1d15 (a.k.a. 4432405K22Rik, AU022358, AU023730, AW557774, Ly6dl, Rab7-GAP)
  Promoter: CAG
  Tag / fusion protein: 3HA (N terminal on insert)
  Cloning method: Restriction Enzyme; 5′ cloning site Unknown (unknown if destroyed)
Terms and licenses: Academic/Nonprofit Terms; Industry Terms: Not Available to Industry
How to cite: pCAGGS-3HA-TBC1D15 was a gift from Ryohei Yasuda (Addgene plasmid # 246262 ; http://n2t.net/addgene:246262 ; RRID:Addgene_246262)
